>Addgene plasmid #241435 | pAG480_E35a-GFP | addgene full sequence | sequence record 495016 | Addgene NGS Result
CAAAAGCAGTGAGATGGTTGTGAGCGAATCTGGCTCCAGTGATGGCAAAAGCCACAGAACTGAGATGTTA
AGTAAGGCAACGCCTGACTTCTTTCCTGAGCAACAGGTTGAAGACTCAGCCTGTCCCATAACCTCAGATC
TAGAGACCAAGGGACCATGGGACCGAAAGGTCTTTAGAACATGGGAAAGTTCTGGGGCCAATAACAATAA
GGCTCAGAAAGAACAACTCTCTCACGTGCTCGTTCACGACATCAGAGAGAGTCACGTTGGTCACCCTGAC
AGTAGCGAGAACGGTGACCCAAAGAATGATTTTATGTATGTGACTGAGAGAGAACACAAAATGTTAACGA
ACGGCTCTCTCTCAGAAATTAAAGAAATGAGTGTAAAGTCTCCCTCCAAGAAAGTGTTATACAGGGAATA
CATGGTTAAAGAAGGGGACCTTCCCAGCAGCACTCTCGACCCCCCCAGGAGAAGCGAGAGCTCGGCAGCA
TCTCACACTCCCATCAGGGTCACAGATGAGAGGAGGATGCTGTCATCAAACATTCCTGATGGGATTTGTG
AGCAGACAACATTTCCAAAACAAGACCTGTCCCAAAGAGTGTCCCGGCCAAGTGTGAGCAAAGGGGCAGT
TGAGAGCCAGCACTTTAACTCCATAGACGATGAGAAAGTTACCTATTCCGAGATGAGCAAAGTTTCCAAA
CGTCAGAGTTACGTAGGCCTATGCCCAGCTCTCGATGAAACCGAGACCTCTCCCACCAAATCTCCCGATT
CCTTAGAGTTTAGCCCAGGGAAGGACTCTCCCTCTAGCGATGTGTTCGACCACGGTTCAATGGATGGGTT
AGAGAAGGCTGAAGGAGGTAAAGAGATCAAAACCTTACCTGTTTATGTCAGCTTCGTGCAAGTGGGGAAA
CAGTATGAAAAGGAACTCCAACAAGGAGGTGTGAAAAAAATCATCAGTCAGGAGTGTAAGACAGTGCAGG
AAGCCAGGGGGACTTTCTATACCGCTAGACAGCAGAAGCAGCCTCCTTCTCCCCAGGGAAGTCCAGAAGA
CGATACTCTAGAGCAAGTGTCCTTTCTAGACAGCTCTGGGAAGAGCCCTTTGACCCCAGAAACTCCCAGT
TCCGAGGAAGTGAGTTATGAGTTCACGTCTAAGACGCCAGACTCACTCATAGCTTTTATACCAGGACAGC
CCAGCCCAATTCCTGAGGTTTCTGAGGAGGAGGAGGAGGAGGAAGAGCCCAAAGCAGCCCCACTAAGGCA
GGTGCCCGTGGAGAAGGAAACAGATCGTGATGTGAGCAAAGACTCTGTCCAAAGACCCAAATGCAACCGA
GTGGCCTATATTGAGTTTCCTCCTCCTCCCCCCCTGGATGCCGACCAGATGGAGTCAGATAAGAAACACG
AGTATCTCCCCGACAGGGAGGTTGACATGATGGAAGTCAGCCTTCAGGATGAGTCTGACAAGTACCAGTT
GGCCGAGCCAGTCATCCGAGTGCAGCCCCCATCACCAGTCCCTCCTGGTGCCGATGCCAGTGAGTCCAGC
GATGACGAGTCCATGTATCAACCGGCCCCAGTTAAAAAATACACCTTCAAGCTGAAGGGAGTGGACGAAG
GGCAGAAAGACACAGCAAAATCCAAAACGGCCACCACAAAGGCTTCCAACCAGAAAGAGGTGGAGAGTAA
CGGGAAAGAGAGTGAGTCTGGCCTTGACTCACCTCAGAATGAAACCGCTCAGAACGGAAACAACGACCAG
TCTGTCACCGAGTGTTCCATCGCCACCACGGCCGAGTTTTCTCACGACACGGATGCCACAGAGATAGACT
CTCTGGATGGCTATGACCTGCAGGACGAGGATGACGGCCTAACAGAGAGCGACTCTAAACTCCCGAGTCA
AACTATAGACACCAAGAAGGATGTCTGGACGGAGGGCATTCTGAAGCCGGCCGACCGCTCTTTCAGTCAG
AGCAAACTGGAAGTTATTGAAGAGGAGGGGAAAGTGGGACTGGACGAAGAGAAACCATTACCTTCTAAAA
GCTCGTCATCTGACCGAACCCCAGAGAAGGCTGATCCCAAGTCGGGGGCCCAGTTTTTCACCCTGGAAGG
CAGACACCCGGACAGATCAGTGTTCCCTGATACTTACTTCAGTTACAAAGTTGATGAAGAATTTGCCACT
CCCTTTAAAACAGTGGCGACCAAAGGTCTAGACTTTGACCCTTGGCCCAATAACCGAGGGGACAATGAAG
TTTTTGATGGTAAATCCCGGGAAGATGACACTAAGCCATTTGGTCTGGCGGTGGACGACCGCTCTCCGGC
AACCACCCCTGACACAACGCCAGCCAGAACACCAACTGACGAAAGTACCCCAACTAGTGAGCCTAACCCC
TTCCCATTTCATGAAGGAAAAATGTTTGAGATGACCCGCAGTGGTGCAATTGACATGAGCAAGAGAGATT
TTGTGGAAGAGAGGCTCCAATTTTTCCAGATTGGTGAGCATACTCCTGAAGGGAAGTCAGGGGCCCAGGG
GGAAGGGGGTACGGTCACTGATACCCCACAGCCAGAGTCAGGGGACACCTCGGTAGACACCAATCTAGAG
AGAGATGTAGAGGCACCTACAGTCGACCCCAACCCCAGCATCCCGACCAATGGAGAGTGTCAGGAAGGCA
CAGCCTGCAATGGCTGCCTGGAGAAGTCGGCAGCTGCCACTAACACCTCAAAAGTTGACCCCAAGTCACG
CACACCTATAAAAATGGGAATTTCTGCATCTACCATGACCATGAAGAAAGAAGGCTCTGGAGACACAACA
GATAAGACAGAGGCTGTGGTGACCAGTTATCAGGGATTAGAAAATGAAATCGTGAAAGAGATCTCAAGCG
CACTCAATAGCCAGGTGGGCATTAGGCCCCAAGAGAAACACGATTTTCAAAAAGATAACTTTAATAACAA
CAATAATCTGGATGCTTCCGCTATGCAGACAGATAACACCACAAGTCACATAGTTCTGACAGGACGCGCT
GCATCCACTTGTACCACAGAGAAAGCTAATCCAGTGAAAGGCTCAGGAAAGAGTCCAGGGACTCAAGGAC
GCTCCAGCAGAGATTCTCAGAAGGAACCAATAGGGGTTAGGCGGAAATCCAAGCTTCCCGTAAAGGCCAC
CGCACCAAAAGATGTCTTCCCGCCAAACCATAAGCCAGACAGTAAAGCAGGTAAACTGAGGCAGGTTGGT
CAATATGAGAAAAACAAAGCCCTTCCTACTTCTTCATGTATAGATTCCAAGTCTCGAATTCCAGTCAAAA
ACACACACAGGGAGAACCTAGTTTCAGTCAGAAAAGCATGCGCCACACAAAAGCGAGGGCAGCCAGAGAA
AGGCAAGGCCAAACAGCCTCCATCCAAGTTGCCAGTAAAGGTAAGATCCACCTGTGTCACCGTCACCACC
ACCAACACCTCCACCACCACCACCACCACCACTACCACCACCGTTAAAGTTACAGAAAGTCAGCGTAAGG
AGGTATGTAAACATCCCATTGAATATTTTAAGGGAATTAGTGGCGAGACCCTAAAACTTGTGGACCGCCT
CACGGAAGAAGACAGAAAGATGCAATCGGAGTTGTCTGATGGGGAGGAAAGTACCTCAAGGAGCACATCG
CTGTCCGAGACTTCCCGGGGCGGCCAGCCTTCAGTTACCACGAAGTCTGCTAGAAATAAGAGAACAGAGG
CACCGCCCTTAAAATCAAAGAGAGGAAAGAGCTGCAGTAGGAGGACTGTTCCACAGAGTCCTTGTGAGCG
GACGGATATCAGGATGGCAATAGTAGCCGATCACCTGGGACTTAGTTGGACAGAGCTGGCAAGGGAACTG
AATTTTTCAGTGGATGAAATCAACCAAATACGAGTGGAAAATCCCAATTCTTTAATTTCTCAGAGCTTCA
TGTTATTAAAAAAGTGGGTGACGAGAGACGGGAAGAATGCCACAACTGATGCCTTAACTTCGGTCTTAAC
AAAAATTAACCGAATAGACATAGTAACTCTGCTGGAAGGACCAATATTTGATTATGGGAATATTTCAGGC
ACCAGAAGCTTTGCAGATGAAAACAATGTTTTCCATGACCCAGTTGATGGTTGGCAGAACGAGACGCCAA
GTGGAAGCCTAGAGTCCCCGGCGCAAGCGCGAAGAATAACCGGTGGGTTACTGGACCGTCTGGACGACAG
CTCTGACCAGGTTCGGGATCCCATTACCTCATACCTCACAGGAGAAGCTGGGAAGTTCGAAGCAAACGGA
AACCACGCAGAAGTCATTCCAGAAGCAAAGGCCAAGGCCTACTTTCCTGAATCCCAAAACGATATAGGGA
AACAGAGCATCAAGGAGAACTTGAAACCAAAAACACACGGATGTGGTCGCGCTGAGGAACCAGTGTCGCC
CCTCACAGCCTACCAGAAATCTCTAGAAGAAACCAGCAAGCTTGTCATAGAAGACGCACCTAAACCCTGT
GTGCCTGTCGGCATGAAAAAGATGACCAGGACTCCGGCTGACGGCAAAGCCAGGCTCAACCTCCAGGAAG
AGGAGGGGTCCGCCAGGTCAGAGCCTAAGCAGGGAGAAGGCTATAAGGTGAAAACAAAGAAGGAAATCCG
GAATGTGGAGAAGAAAGCCCACCAGTCGACGGTACCGCGGGCCCGGGATCCACCGGTCGCCACCATGGTG
AGCAAGGGCGAGGAGCTGTTCACCGGGGTGGTGCCCATCCTGGTCGAGCTGGACGGCGACGTAAACGGCC
ACAAGTTCAGCGTGTCCGGCGAGGGCGAGGGCGATGCCACCTACGGCAAGCTGACCCTGAAGTTCATCTG
CACCACCGGCAAGCTGCCCGTGCCCTGGCCCACCCTCGTGACCACCCTGACCTACGGCGTGCAGTGCTTC
AGCCGCTACCCCGACCACATGAAGCAGCACGACTTCTTCAAGTCCGCCATGCCCGAAGGCTACGTCCAGG
AGCGCACCATCTTCTTCAAGGACGACGGCAACTACAAGACCCGCGCCGAGGTGAAGTTCGAGGGCGACAC
CCTGGTGAACCGCATCGAGCTGAAGGGCATCGACTTCAAGGAGGACGGCAACATCCTGGGGCACAAGCTG
GAGTACAACTACAACAGCCACAACGTCTATATCATGGCCGACAAGCAGAAGAACGGCATCAAGGTGAACT
TCAAGATCCGCCACAACATCGAGGACGGCAGCGTGCAGCTCGCCGACCACTACCAGCAGAACACCCCCAT
CGGCGACGGCCCCGTGCTGCTGCCCGACAACCACTACCTGAGCACCCAGTCCGCCCTGAGCAAAGACCCC
AACGAGAAGCGCGATCACATGGTCCTGCTGGAGTTCGTGACCGCCGCCGGGATCACTCTCGGCATGGACG
AGCTGTACAAGTAAAGCGGCCGCGACTCTAGATCATAATCAGCCATACCACATTTGTAGAGGTTTTACTT
GCTTTAAAAAACCTCCCACACCTCCCCCTGAACCTGAAACATAAAATGAATGCAATTGTTGTTGTTAACT
TGTTTATTGCAGCTTATAATGGTTACAAATAAAGCAATAGCATCACAAATTTCACAAATAAAGCATTTTT
TTCACTGCATTCTAGTTGTGGTTTGTCCAAACTCATCAATGTATCTTAAGGCGTAAATTGTAAGCGTTAA
TATTTTGTTAAAATTCGCGTTAAATTTTTGTTAAATCAGCTCATTTTTTAACCAATAGGCCGAAATCGGC
AAAATCCCTTATAAATCAAAAGAATAGACCGAGATAGGGTTGAGTGTTGTTCCAGTTTGGAACAAGAGTC
CACTATTAAAGAACGTGGACTCCAACGTCAAAGG
[49 nt withheld, positions 5845-5893]
T
[91 nt withheld, positions 5895-5985]
G
[124 nt withheld, positions 5987-6110]
CAGGTGGCACTTTTCGGGGAAATGTGCGCGGAACCCCTATTTGTTTATTTTTCTAAATACATTCAAATAT
GTATCCGCTCATGAGACAATAACCCTGATAAATGCTTCAATAATATTGAAAAAGGAAGAGTCCTGAGGCG
GAAAGAACCAGCTGTGGAATGTGTGTCAGTTAGGGTGTGGAAAGTCCCCAGGCTCCCCAGCAGGCAGAAG
TATGCAAAGCATGCATCTCAATTAGTCAGCAACCAGGTGTGGAAAGTCCCCAGGCTCCCCAGCAGGCAGA
AGTATGCAAAGCATGCATCTCAATTAGTCAGCAACCATAGTCCCGCCCCTAACTCCGCCCATCCCGCCCC
TAACTCCGCCCAGTTCCGCCCATTCTCCGCCCCATGGCTGACTAATTTTTTTTATTTATGCAGAGGCCGA
GGCCGCCTCGGCCTCTGAGCTATTCCAGAAGTAGTGAGGAGGCTTTTTTGGAGGCCTAGGCTTTTGCAAA
GATCGATCAAGAGACAGGATGAGGATCGTTTCGCATGATTGAACAAGATGGATTGCACGCAGGTTCTCCG
GCCGCTTGGGTGGAGAGGCTATTCGGCTATGACTGGGCACAACAGACAATCGGCTGCTCTGATGCCGCCG
TGTTCCGGCTGTCAGCGCAGGGGCGCCCGGTTCTTTTTGTCAAGACCGACCTGTCCGGTGCCCTGAATGA
ACTGCAAGACGAGGCAGCGCGGCTATCGTGGCTGGCCACGACGGGCGTTCCTTGCGCAGCTGTGCTCGAC
GTTGTCACTGAAGCGGGAAGGGACTGGCTGCTATTGGGCGAAGTGCCGGGGCAGGATCTCCTGTCATCTC
ACCTTGCTCCTGCCGAGAAAGTATCCATCATGGCTGATGCAATGCGGCGGCTGCATACGCTTGATCCGGC
TACCTGCCCATTCGACCACCAAGCGAAACATCGCATCGAGCGAGCACGTACTCGGATGGAAGCCGGTCTT
GTCGATCAGGATGATCTGGACGAAGAGCATCAGGGGCTCGCGCCAGCCGAACTGTTCGCCAGGCTCAAGG
CGAGCATGCCCGACGGCGAGGATCTCGTCGTGACCCATGGCGATGCCTGCTTGCCGAATATCATGGTGGA
AAATGGCCGCTTTTCTGGATTCATCGACTGTGGCCGGCTGGGTGTGGCGGACCGCTATCAGGACATAGCG
TTGGCTACCCGTGATATTGCTGAAGAGCTTGGCGGCGAATGGGCTGACCGCTTCCTCGTGCTTTACGGTA
TCGCCGCTCCCGATTCGCAGCGCATCGCCTTCTATCGCCTTCTTGACGAGTTCTTCTGAGCGGGACTCTG
GGGTTCGAAATGACCGACCAAGCGACGCCCAACCTGCCATCACGAGATTTCGATTCCACCGCCGCCTTCT
ATGAAAGGTTGGGCTTCGGAATCGTTTTCCGGGACGCCGGCTGGATGATCCTCCAGCGCGGGGATCTCAT
GCTGGAGTTCTTCGCCCACCCTAGGGGGAGGCTAACTGAAACACGGAAGGAGACAATACCGGAAGGAACC
CGCGCTATGACGGCAATAAAAAGACAGAATAAAACGCACGGTGTTGGGTCGTTTGTTCATAAACGCGGGG
TTCGGTCCCAGGGCTGGCACTCTGTCGATACCCCACCGAGACCCCATTGGGGCCAATACGCCCGCGTTTC
TTCCTTTTCCCCACCCCACCCCCCAAGTTCGGGTGAAGGCCCAGGGCTCGCAGCCAACGTCGGGGCGGCA
GGCCCTGCCATAGCCTCAGGTTACTCATATATACTTTAGATTGATTTAAAACTTCATTTTTAATTTAAAA
GGATCTAGGTGAAGATCCTTTTTGATAATCTCATGACCAAAATCCCTTAACGTGAGTTTTCGTTCCACTG
AGCGTCAGACCCCGTAGAAAAGATCAAAGGATCTTCTTGAGATCCTTTTTTTCTGCGCGTAATCTGCTGC
TTGCAAACAAAAAAACCACCGCTACCAGCGGTGGTTTGTTTGCCGGATCAAGAGCTACCAACTCTTTTTC
CGAAGGTAACTGGCTTCAGCAGAGCGCAGATACCAAATACTGTTCTTCTAGTGTAGCCGTAGTTAGGCCA
CCACTTCAAGAACTCTGTAGCACCGCCTACATACCTCGCTCTGCTAATCCTGTTACCAGTGGCTGCTGCC
AGTGGCGATAAGTCGTGTCTTACCGGGTTGGACTCAAGACGATAGTTACCGGATAAGGCGCAGCGGTCGG
GCTGAACGGGGGGTTCGTGCACACAGCCCAGCTTGGAGCGAACGACCTACACCGAACTGAGATACCTACA
GCGTGAGCTATGAGAAAGCGCCACGCTTCCCGAAGGGAGAAAGGCGGACAGGTATCCGGTAAGCGGCAGG
GTCGGAACAGGAGAGCGCACGAGGGAGCTTCCAGGGGGAAACGCCTGGTATCTTTATAGTCCTGTCGGGT
TTCGCCACCTCTGACTTGAGCGTCGATTTTTGTGATGCTCGTCAGGGGGGCGGAGCCTATGGAAAAACGC
CAGCAACGCGGCCTTTTTACGGTTCCTGGCCTTTTGCTGGCCTTTTGCTCACATGTTCTTTCCTGCGTTA
TCCCCTGATTCTGTGGATAACCGTATTACCGCCATGCATTAGTTATTAATAGTAATCAATTACGGGGTCA
TTAGTTCATAGCCCATATATGGAGTTCCGCGTTACATAACTTACGGTAAATGGCCCGCCTGGCTGACCGC
CCAACGACCCCCGCCCATTGACGTCAATAATGACGTATGTTCCCATAGTAACGCCAATAGGGACTTTCCA
TTGACGTCAATGGGTGGAGTATTTACGGTAAACTGCCCACTTGGCAGTACATCAAGTGTATCATATGCCA
AGTACGCCCCCTATTGACGTCAATGACGGTAAATGGCCCGCCTGGCATTATGCCCAGTACATGACCTTAT
GGGACTTTCCTACTTGGCAGTACATCTACGTATTAGTCATCGCTATTACCATGGTCGAGGTGAGCCCCAC
GTTCTGCTTCACTCTCCCCATCTCCCCCCCCTCCCCACCCCCAATTTTGTATTTATTTATTTTTTAATTA
TTTTGTGCAGCGATGGGGGCGGGGGGGGGGGGGGGGGCGGGCCAGGGGGGGGGGGGGGGGGGGGGGGGGG
GGGGGGGGGGGGGGGGGGGGGGGGGGGGGGGGGCGAAAACAGGGGGGGCGGCCCCGAGAGTGCCCTTTTA
GGGGGGGGGGGGGGGGGGGGGGGGGCGGAAAAAAAAGAGGCGCGGGGGCGGGGGGGGGGGCGGGCGGCCC
GCGCCCCCCTCGCCGCTCCGCCGCCGCCTCGCGCCGCCCGCCCCGGCTCTGACTGACCGCGTTACTCCCA
CAGGTGAGCGGGCGGGACGGCCCTTCTCCTCCGGGCTGTAATTAGCGCTTGGTTTAATGACGGCTTGTTT
CTTTTCTGTGGCTGCGTGAAAGCCTTGAGGGGCTCCGGGAGGGCCCTTTGTGCGGGGGGAGCGGCTCGGG
GGGTGCGTGCGTGTGTGTGTGCGTGGGGAGCGCCGCGTGCGGCTCCGCGCTGCCCGGCGGCTGTGAGCGC
TGCGGGCGCGGCGCGGGGCTTTGTGCGCTCCGCAGTGTGCGCGAGGGGAGCGCGGCCGGGGGCGGTGCCC
CGCGGTGCGGGGGGGGCTGCGAGGGGAACAAAGGCTGCGTGCGGGGTGTGTGCGTGGGGGGGTGAGCAGG
GGGTGTGGGCGCGTCGGTCGGGCTGCAACCCCCCCTGCACCCCCCTCCCCGAGTTGCTGAGCACGGCCCG
GCTTCGGGTGCGGGGCTCCGTACGGGGCGTGGCGCGGGGCTCGCCGTGCCGGGCGGGGGGTGGCGGCAGG
TGGGGGTGCCGGGCGGGGCGGGGCCGCCTCGGGCCGGGGAGGGCTCGGGGGAGGGGCGCGGCGGCCCCCG
GAGCGCCGGCGGCTGTCGAGGCGCGGCGAGCCGCAGCCATTGCCTTTTATGGTAATCGTGCGAGAGGGCG
CAGGGACTTCCTTTGTCCCAAATCTGTGCGGAGCCGAAATCTGGGAGGCGCCGCCGCACCCCCTCTAGCG
GGCGCGGGGCGAAGCGGTGCGGCGCCGGCAGGAAGGAAATGGGCGGGGAGGGCCTTCGTGCGTCGCCGCG
CCGCCGTCCCCTTCTCCCTCTCCAGCCTCGGGGCTGTCCGCGGGGGGACGGCTGCCTTCGGGGGGGACGG
GGCAGGGCGGGGTTCGGCTTCTGGCGTGTGACCGGCGGCTCTAGAGCCTCTGCTAACCATGTTCATGCCT
TCTTCTTTTTCCTACAGCTCCTGGGCAACGTGCTGGTTATTGTGCTGTCTCATCATTTTGGCAAAGAATT
CATGGCTCATGCCGCCTCCCAGTTAAAGAAAAACAGGGATTTAGAAATCAATGCGGAAGAAGAGACCGAG
AAAAAAAAGAAGCACCGTAAACGGTCCCGGGATCGCAAGAAAAAGTCGGATGCCAATGCAAGTTACTTGA
GAGCAGCTCGGGCGGGGCACCTGGAAAAGGCCCTTGACTACATCAAAAATGGAGTGGACGTCAACATCTG
TAACCAGAATGGGTTGAATGCGCTCCATCTTGCTTCCAAAGAAGGCCATGTGGAAGTGGTCTCCGAGCTG
CTGCAGAGAGAAGCCAACGTCGATGCAGCCACAAAGAAAGGAAACACAGCCTTACACATCGCATCCTTGG
CTGGACAAGCGGAAGTGGTCAAGGTCTTGGTTACGAACGGAGCGAACGTCAACGCACAGTCTCAGAATGG
CTTCACGCCGCTGTATATGGCGGCCCAGGAGAACCACCTGGAAGTCGTCAGGTTTCTTCTGGACAATGGT
GCCAGCCAAAGCCTGGCTACAGAGGATGGCTTCACGCCATTGGCCGTGGCTCTTCAACAAGGTCACGACC
AAGTCGTATCCCTCCTGCTCGAGAACGACACGAAGGGAAAAGTGCGCCTCCCAGCCCTCCACATCGCGGC
CCGGAAAGATGACACCAAAGCGGCAGCTCTGCTCCTACAGAACGACACCAATGCAGACATAGAGTCAAAG
ATGGTGGTGAATAGAGCAACTGAGAGTGGCTTCACCTCACTCCACATAGCTGCCCACTACGGGAATATCA
ATGTGGCCACGTTGCTGTTAAACCGAGCGGCTGCCGTGGACTTCACCGCACGGAATGACATCACTCCTTT
GCATGTTGCCTCGAAACGGGGAAACGCAAATATGGTAAAGCTGTTGCTCGACCGGGGTGCGAAGATCGAC
GCCAAGACCAGGGACGGTCTGACCCCGCTGCACTGCGGGGCGAGAAGTGGCCACGAGCAGGTGGTAGAGA
TGTTGCTGGACAGAGCCGCCCCCATCCTTTCGAAAACCAAGAATGGACTGTCCCCACTGCACATGGCCAC
ACAAGGAGACCATTTAAACTGCGTCCAACTCCTCCTCCAGCACAACGTGCCCGTGGATGACGTCACCAAC
GACTACCTGACCGCCCTCCACGTGGCGGCCCACTGCGGCCATTACAAAGTTGCCAAGGTTCTTTTGGATA
AGAAAGCTAACCCCAATGCCAAAGCCCTGAATGGCTTCACCCCTCTCCATATCGCCTGCAAAAAGAACCG
AATCCGAGTAATGGAACTCCTTTTGAAGCACGGTGCATCTATTCAAGCCGTAACCGAGTCGGGCCTTACC
CCAATCCATGTCGCTGCCTTCATGGGACATGTAAATATCGTGTCACAGCTAATGCATCATGGAGCCTCCC
CAAACACCACCAACGTGAGAGGAGAAACAGCATTGCATATGGCGGCTCGGTCGGGGCAAGCAGAAGTGGT
GCGGTATTTGGTACAAGATGGAGCTCAGGTAGAAGCAAAAGCTAAGGATGACCAGACCCCACTCCACATT
TCAGCCCGACTCGGGAAGGCTGACATAGTGCAACAACTGTTACAGCAAGGAGCGTCCCCGAATGCAGCAA
CAACTTCCGGGTACACCCCCCTTCACCTTTCGGCCAGAGAGGGGCATGAGGATGTAGCTGCCTTCCTTCT
GGACCATGGAGCATCTTTATCCATAACAACAAAGAAGGGATTCACGCCTCTGCATGTGGCTGCAAAGTAT
GGGAAGCTTGAAGTGGCAAGTCTCCTGCTGCAGAAGAGTGCGTCTCCTGATGCCGCTGGGAAGAGCGGGC
TAACTCCACTGCATGTAGCAGCACATTACGATAATCAGAAAGTGGCCCTTCTGCTTTTGGACCAGGGAGC
CTCACCCCACGCAGCTGCAAAGAACGGTTATACGCCACTGCACATCGCCGCCAAGAAGAACCAGATGGAC
ATAGCCACGTCCCTGCTGGAGTACGGTGCTGATGCAAACGCCGTTACCCGGCAAGGGATTGCGTCCGTCC
ACCTTGCAGCGCAGGAAGGGCACGTGGACATGGTGTCGCTGCTCCTCAGTAGAAATGCGAACGTCAACTT
GAGCAATAAGAGCGGCCTCACCCCACTCCACCTGGCGGCTCAAGAAGACCGAGTGAACGTGGCTGAGGTC
CTTGTCAACCAAGGGGCCCACGTGGATGCACAGACAAAGATGGGCTACACGCCGCTCCATGTGGGCTGTC
ACTATGGAAACATCAAAATAGTCAATTTTCTGCTGCAGCATTCTGCGAAAGTTAATGCCAAGACAAAGAA
TGGATACACGCCACTGCACCAGGCAGCCCAGCAGGGCCACACACACATCATCAACGTCCTGCTCCAGAAC
AACGCTTCCCCCAATGAACTCACTGTGAATGGGAACACAGCCCTGGCCATCGCCCGACGCCTTGGCTACA
TCTCGGTGGTTGACACCCTAAAGGTCGTGACAGAGGAAATTATGACCACCACTACCATCACGGAGAAGCA
CAAAATGAATGTCCCAGAAACAATGAATGAAGTCCTCGACATGTCAGACGATGAAGTTGGTAAAGCCAGC
GCCCCCGAAAAGCTCAGTGATGGGGAATATATCTCAGATGGTGAAGAAGGTGAAGATGCCATCACAGGGG
ACACTGACAAGTATCTCGGGCCACAGGACCTCAAGGAGCTGGGCGATGACTCCCTGCCTGCCGAGGGCTA
TGTGGGCTTCAGTCTCGGAGCCCGTTCTGCCAGCCTTCGCTCCTTCAGTTCGGATAGGTCCTACACCCTG
AACAGAAGCTCCTATGCGCGGGACAGCATGATGATCGAGGAGCTTCTGGTGCCATCCAAAGAGCAGCACC
TTCCATTCACGAGGGAGTTTGACTCCGACTCCCTCAGACACTACAGTTGGGCAGCAGACACACTGGACAA
TGTGAACCTGGTCTCCAGCCCTGTGCATTCTGGGTTTCTGGTTAGCTTTATGGTGGACGCGAGAGGGGGC
TCCATGCGAGGAAGCCGCCACCACGGGATGCGGATCATCATCCCTCCGCGCAAGTGTACGGCCCCCACCC
GCATCACTTGCCGCCTGGTAAAGAGACATAAACTGGCCAACCCACCCCCCATGGTGGAAGGAGAGGGATT
AGCCAGTAGGCTGGTAGAAATGGGTCCTGCGGGGGCACAATTTTTAGGCCCGGTCATAGTGGAAATCCCT
CATTTTGGGTCCATGAGAGGAAAGGAGAGGGAACTCATTGTCCTCCGGAGCGAGAACGGAGAGACCTGGA
AGGAACACCAGTTTGACAGCAAAAACGAAGACCTCTCGGAGCTCCTCAATGGCATGGACGAAGAACTTGA
CAGCCCAGAAGAGTTGGGCACAAAGCGCATCTGCAGAATCATCACGAAGGATTTCCCCCAGTATTTCGCT
GTGGTTTCCCGGATTAAGCAGGAAAGCAACCAGATTGGTCCCGAAGGTGGGATTCTGAGCAGCACCACGG
TCCCCCTCGTCCAGGCGTCTTTCCCAGAGGGTGCCTTAACCAAAAGGATCCGTGTGGGTCTGCAGGCTCA
GCCCGTACCAGAGGAGACTGTGAAAAAGATCCTTGGAAACAAAGCAACGTTTAGCCCAATTGTCACGGTG
GAGCCGAGGAGGAGGAAATTCCATAAGCCGATCACCATGACCATCCCGGTGCCCCCACCCTCGGGAGAAG
GCGTGTCCAATGGGTACAAGGGGGACACCACGCCCAGCCTGCGACTCCTCTGCAGCATTACAGGAGGGAC
CTCGCCGGCTCAGTGGGAAGACATCACAGGCACAACCCCGCTGACCTTCATAAAGGACTGTGTGTCTTTC
ACAACCAATGTTTCAGCCAGGTTCTGGCTGGCGGACTGCCATCAGGTGTTAGAAACCGTAGGGCTAGCCT
CGCAGCTGTACAGAGAGTTGATATGTGTCCCCTACATGGCCAAGTTTGTTGTTTTTGCCAAAACAAACGA
CCCAGTGGAATCCTCCCTAAGGTGCTTCTGTATGACAGACGACAGAGTGGACAAAACCCTGGAGCAGCAG
GAGAATTTCGAGGAGGTTGCCAGAAGCAAAGACATCGAGGTTCTGGAAGGAAAGCCCATCTATGTTGATT
GCTATGGAAACCTGGCTCCTCTGACCAAAGGAGGGCAGCAGCTTGTTTTTAACTTCTATTCTTTCAAAGA
AAACAGACTGCCATTTTCCATCAAGGTTAGAGACACCAGCCAAGAGCCCTGCGGCCGTCTGTCTTTCCTG
AAGGAGCCGAAAACAACAAAAGGATTACCCCAAACGGCTGTTTGCAACTTAAATATTACTCTACCGGCGC
ATAAAAAGGAGACAGAGTCAGATCAAGATGATGAGGCTGAGAAGGCAGACAGACGCCAGAGCTTCACATC
CCTAGCCTTACGTAAGCGCTACAGCTACTTGACTGAGCCCAGCATGAAAACAGTTGAACGGAGTTCAGGA
ACAGCAAGATCCCTTCCCACTACTTATTCACACAAGCCATTCTTTTCTACAAGACCATACCAGTCCTGGA
CTACGACTCCACTCACAGTGCCCGGGCCGGCCAAATCAGGCTCCTTATCCAGCTCCCCCTCTAACACGCC
GTCAGCGTCTCCGTTAAAATCCATATGGTCTGTTTCAACGCCTTCTCCGATCAAATCCACGCTAGGCGCC
TCAACTACGTCATCAGTCAAATCCATTAGTGATGTCGCCTCTCCAATAAGGTCTTTCCGGACAATTTCTT
CGCCAATAAGAACGGTGGCATCGCCGTCTCCATACAATACCCAAGTTGCCTCTGGTACCCTTGGGAGGGT
TCCCACCATCACAGAGGCCACACCTATAAAGGGGCTGGCTCCCAACTCAACTTTGTCCTCTCGAACTTCT
CCTGTGACGACCGCAGGGTCTCTGTTGGAGAGGTCGTCCATCACCATGACACCCCCTGCCTCCCCCAAAG
CCAACATCACCATGTATTCCTCCAGCTTGCCATTTAAGTCCATTATCACGTCAGCGGCACCGCTGATCTC
CTCCCCTTTAAAGTCAGTGGTGTCTCCGACCAAGTCTGCAGCTGATGTCATCTCAACAGCTAAAGCTGCG
ATGGCATCGACTCTCTCCTCCCCCTTAAAGCAGATGTCTGGACATGCAGAAGTAGCGCTAGTCAATGGGT
CTGTTTCTCCTCTGAAGTATCCTTCCTCTTCCGCTTTAATTAACGGATGCAAAGCCACTGCCACATTACA
GGACAAAATTTCTACACCCACAAATGCTGTGAGCTCGGTGGTGAGCGCGGCCCCTGACACGGTGGAGAAA
GCGCTCTCCACCACAACAGCCATGCCCTTTTCCCCACTCAGGTCTTACGTTTCCGCTGCAGCGCCCTCTG
CTTTTCAGTCCCTTAGAGCTCCCTCTGCCAGTGCACTCTACACCTCCCTCGGGCCTTCAGTAGCTGTTAC
TACCTCATCCGTAACTTCATCGATAATCACAGTGCCAGTATACTCGGTAGTCAATGTTTTGCCAGAACCA
GCATTGAAGAAACTTCCAGACTCTAACTCGCTCACAAAATCGGCAGCGGCTTTGCTGTCGCCCATTAAAA
CATTGACTACGGAGACACGTCCTCAGCCCCATTTCAATCGAACGTCATCTCCCGTCAAGTCCTCTCTGTT
CCTGGCATCCTCGGCCCTTAAGCCGTCAGTACCATCTTCTTTATCTTCCAGTCAGGAGATCTTAAAAGAT
GTGGCCGAGATGAAGGAGGACCTCATGAGAATGACCGCCATACTGCAGACGGATGTGCCTGAGGAGAAGC
CATTCCAGACCGACCTCCCCCGAGAAGGGAGGATAGACGACGAAGAGCCTTTCAAAATCGTTGAGAAAGT
GAAGGAAGACTTAGTCAAAGTCAGTGAGATACTCAAAAAGGACGTGTGTGTCGAGAGCAAAGGGCCACCC
AAGTCCCCAAAGAGTGACAAAGGACACTCTCCAGAAGATGACTGGACGGAATTTAGTTCTGAGGAAATAC
GAGAAGCCAGGCAGGCTGCTGCCAGTCACGCCCCATCCCTGCCCGAGAGAGTACATGGAAAGGCCAACCT
CACCAGAGTCATAGACTACCTGACCAATGACATCGGGAGCAGTTCACTGACCAACTTAAAGTACAAGTTT
GAAGAGGCTAAGAAGGAAGGAGAGGAGAGACAGAAGAGAATTTTAAAGCCAGCCATGGCCTTGCAGGAGC
ATAAACTCAAAATGCCGCCAGCCTCCATGAGACCTTCCACCTCCGAGAAGGAACTGTGCAAGATGGCGGA
CTCCTTTTTTGGAACAGATGCCATCCTAGAGTCTCCCGATGACTTTTCTCAACATGACCAAGACAAAAGT
CCCTTGTCCGACAGTGGCTTTGAAACCCGAAGTGAGAAAACACCTTCAGCCCCCCAAAGTGCCGAGAGCA
CCGGCCCTAAGCCACTATTTCATGAAGTCCCCATCCCCCCTGTCATCACAGAGACGAGAACTGAAGTAGT
CCACGTGATCAGGAGCTACGAGCCCTCTACTGGGGAGATCCCCCAGTCCCAGCCAGAGGACCCCGTGTCT
CCCAAACCTCCCCCTACATTTATGGAGTTGGAACCAAAGCCCACCGCCCTTAGCATTAAGGAAAAAGTGA
AAGCATTCCAAATGAAAGCCAGTAGCGAGGAAGAGGACCACAGTCGGGTTTTAAGCAAAGGCATGCGTGT
CAAAGAAGAGACTCACATCACCACAACCACGAGGATGGTGTATCACTCCCCGCCTGGCAGTGAGTGTGCC
TCCGAGAGGATTGAGGAGACCATGTCAGTCCATGACATTATGAAGGCTTTTCAGTCCGGGCGAGACCCTT
CCAAAGAGCTGGCGGGGCTGTTTGAACACAAGTCGGCCATGTCTCCGGATGTTGCCAAGTCTGCTGCTGA
GACCTCGGCCCAGCACGCAGAGAAGGACAACCAAATGAAACCCAAACTGGAGCGTATTATAGAGGTCCAC
ATCGAAAAAGGTAACCAAGCCGAACCCACTGAAGTCATTATTAGAGAGACCAAAAAGCATCCAGAGAAGG
AAGTGTCTGTGTATCAGAAAGACTTATTATCCCGGGGAAATATTAACTTAAAAGATTTTCTGCCAGAGAA
GCACGATGCTTTCCCTTGCCCCGAGGAGCAGGGCCAGCAAGAAGAGGAGGAGTTTGCCGCAGAAGAGTCC
TTGCCTTCTTATCTGGAGTCTTCCAGAGTAAACACTCCAGGGTCCCAAGAAGAAGATAGCCGCCCTAGTT
CCGCACAGCTTCTGTCCGATGACTCTTATAAAACCCTGAAGCTTCTGAGTCAGCACTCCGTAGAGTACCA
TGATGATGAGCTGTCAGACCTAAGAGGGGAGTCTTACAGGTTTGCCGAGAAAATGCTTCTCTCAGAAAAG
CTAGATGTTTCTCACTCTGATACCGAGGAATCGGTGACAGACCATGCAGGACCCCCTAGCTCAGAGTTAC
AGGGGTCTGATAAGCGATCCAGAGAAAAAGTAGCCACTGCCCCCCCAAAAGAGATCCTCTCCAAAATCTA
TAAAGATGTGTCTGAAAATGGTATAGGGAGAGTGTCTAAAGATGAGCATTTTGAGAAACTGACAGTGTTG
CACTACGCGGGCAATGTCAGTGGTCCCAAACATACCATGTGGATGCATTTGTCCGAGGACAGACTAGACA
GAGGTAGAGAGAAGCTGATGTATGAAGATAGGGTGGACAGGACCGTGAAGGAGGCAGAAGAGAAGTTGAC
CGAAGTGTCTCAATTTTTTCGTGACAAAACCGAGAAGCTCAACGACGAACTGCAGTCCCCGGAGAAAAAG
CCACGCCCCAAAAACGGCAAGGAATACTCTTCTCAGAGTTCCACCAGCAGTAGCCCCGAGAAAGTGTTAA
CAGAACTGTTGGCATCCAACGATGAATGGGTTAAGGCCAGGCAGCGCGGTCCAGATGGACAAGGTGTCCC
GCAGGCTGAGGACAGGAAGGCACCCAGTGGGTCCAGCAGCCCCGAGAAGAGGGTCCCTTCCCAACAGATT
GAGGATGGCCAGCCTCCAGAGGAAGCCAAAAGAACTGTCATTGCTCAGAGCAGGGGACAAGAAGGACCCC
AGTCTGGATTTCAGCTCAAACAATCTAAACTCAGTTCCATTAGATTAAAATTTGAACAAGGCGCACGGGC
CAAAAGTAAGGATCATGAGGAAAAAAATCTGGACGGGCCATCCCGAATCCCTGTAAAGAAAACTCAAGAA
AACAAGCTGCCCACGCACCCAGGTTTTGCTAGAGAAAAACAGCAGAAGGCTGTAGATCCCCCAGAGGAAA
AAATGTCGGTGCAAAATGATGTTCTGATTTTCAGACCTGAGCATGG
Features (pLannotate 1.2.2; 18 found; start..end, strand, type, name):
   4643..4671    +  misc_feature   MCS (fragment): multiple cloning site
   4685..5404    +  CDS            EGFP: the original enhanced GFP (Yang et al., 1996) mammalian codon-optimized
   5421..5504    +  CDS            large T antigen (fragment): large T antigen from SV40 (simian virus 40)
   5527..5648    +  polyA_signal   SV40 poly(A) signal: SV40 polyadenylation signal
   5682..6110    -  rep_origin     f1 ori (sequence partly withheld): f1 bacteriophage origin of replication; arrow indicates direction of (+) strand synthesis
   6137..6241    +  promoter       AmpR promoter: bla
   6243..6600    +  promoter       SV40 promoter: SV40 enhancer and early promoter
   6635..7429    +  CDS            NeoR/KanR: aminoglycoside phosphotransferase from Tn5; aph(3')-II (or nptII); confers resistance to neomycin, kanamycin, and G418 (Geneticin®)
   7450..7602    +  CDS            ble (fragment): BLE_KLEPN - Experimental evidence at protein level: Swiss-Prot protein existence level 1. Binding protein with a strong affinity to the bleomycin family of antibiotics. Binds to CL990; an antimitotic-antibiotic compound. From Klebsiella pneumoniae.
   7661..7708    +  polyA_signal   HSV TK poly(A) signal: herpes simplex virus thymidine kinase polyadenylation signal (Cole and Stacy, 1985)
   8037..8625    +  rep_origin     ori: high-copy-number ColE1/pMB1/pBR322/pUC origin of replication
   8800..9103    +  enhancer       CMV enhancer: human cytomegalovirus immediate early enhancer
   9105..9248    +  promoter       chicken β-actin promoter (fragment): contains a 21-bp deletion relative to the standard chicken β-actin promoter
   9272..9295    +  promoter       chicken β-actin promoter (fragment): No description available
   9334..9358    +  promoter       chicken β-actin promoter (fragment): contains a 21-bp deletion relative to the standard chicken β-actin promoter
   9413..10397   +  intron         chimeric intron: chimera between introns from chicken β-actin and rabbit β-globin
  10569..11186   +  CDS            Ank3 (fragment): ANK3_MOUSE - Experimental evidence at protein level: Swiss-Prot protein existence level 1. Membrane-cytoskeleton linker. May participate in the maintenance/targeting of ion channels and cell adhesion molecules at the nodes of Ranvier and axonal initial segments (By similarity). In skeletal muscle, required for costamere localization of DMD and betaDAG1. Regulates KCNA1 channel activity in function of dietary Mg(2+) levels, and thereby contributes to the regulation of renal Mg(2+) reabsorption (PubMed:23903368). From Mus musculus (Mouse).
  12897..4642    +  CDS            ANK3 (fragment) (across the origin): ANK3_HUMAN - Experimental evidence at protein level: Swiss-Prot protein existence level 1. [Isoform 5]: May be part of a Golgi-specific membrane cytoskeleton in association with beta-spectrin. From Homo sapiens (Human).
