[The description below was written by a language model from this plasmid's Addgene catalogue record and pLannotate feature annotations shown in this document.]
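Description:
pAG480_E35a-GFP is an approximately 18.8 kb mammalian overexpression plasmid for the giant 480 kDa isoform of mouse Ank3 (ankyrin-G). The catalogue lists the backbone as pCAGGS and the vector type as bacterial expression, but the annotated features point to expression in mammalian cells. A CAG-type promoter, made up of the CMV enhancer, chicken β-actin promoter fragments and the chimeric β-actin/β-globin intron, sits upstream of a very long ankyrin-G coding region. That region wraps across the sequence origin and runs through a short multiple-cloning-site remnant directly into EGFP. An SV40 polyadenylation signal follows, which suggests a C-terminal GFP fusion. The annotation software matched part of the open reading frame to the mouse protein and a larger part to the human orthologue. This probably reflects database similarity rather than a chimeric insert, since the record gives the species as mouse.

The record is not consistent about the microexon. The purpose line says the isoform lacks microexon E35a, while the plasmid name and the insert field simply name E35a, so its status should be confirmed from the sequence. The N-terminal FLAG tag stated in the catalogue does not appear in the feature table.

The plasmid replicates in E. coli from a high-copy ColE1/pUC origin and also carries an f1 origin. Selection uses a Tn5 NeoR/KanR cassette driven by both a bacterial bla promoter and the SV40 early promoter, with an HSV TK polyadenylation signal. This gives kanamycin resistance in bacteria and, in principle, G418 selection in mammalian cells. The associated study concerns a neuron type-specific Ank3 microexon that modulates calcium activity and neuronal excitability, so the construct is suited to comparing ankyrin-G splice variants by fluorescence imaging.
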