Addgene plasmid #241435: pAG480_E35a-GFP
Purpose: Overexpression of mouse ANK3 480 isoform without microexon E35a with N terminal flag tag
Depositing lab: Rui Yang & Chaolin Zhang. Depositing organization: Xi'an Jiaotong University. Publication: A neuron type-specific microexon in Ank3/ankyrin-G modulates calcium activity and neuronal excitability. Alam S, Dermentzaki G, Cabrera-Garcia D, Li M, Wang R, Campbell M, Balbo I, Phillips BL, Li M, Estrada J, Zazhytska M, Yeh YT, Min L, Rafikian E, Valenzuela E, Joseph B, Patel T, Ustianenko D, Lovett H, Feng H, Wang X, Brenner-Morton S, Lin CS, Waites CL, Wichterle H, Chen L, Yang M, Au E, Jovanovic M, Lomvardas S, Jenkins PM, Yang R, Kuo SH, Peng Y, Yang G, Harrison NL, Zhang C. Nat Commun. 2026 Feb 13;17(1):3173. doi: 10.1038/s41467-026-69486-x. PubMed 41688438.
Backbone
  Vector backbone: pCAGGS
  Vector type: Bacterial Expression
Growth in bacteria
  Bacterial resistance: Kanamycin, 50 μg/mL
  Growth temperature: 30°C
  Growth strain: DH5alpha
  Copy number: Unknown
Gene/Insert
  Gene/Insert name: Microexon E35a
  Species: M. musculus (mouse)
  Tag / fusion protein: FLAG-tag (N terminal on insert)
  Cloning method: Gibson Cloning
  Sequencing primers: 5′ N/A
Terms and licenses: Academic/Nonprofit Terms; Industry Terms: Not Available to Industry
How to cite: pAG480_E35a-GFP was a gift from Rui Yang & Chaolin Zhang (Addgene plasmid # 241435 ; http://n2t.net/addgene:241435 ; RRID:Addgene_241435)
